>Addgene plasmid #110112 | FGFR2 K659M 3xFlag | addgene full sequence | sequence record 209788 | Addgene NGS Result
CCATTCGCCATTCAGGCTGCGCAACTGTTGGGAAGGGCGATCGGTGCGGGCCTCTTCGCTATTACGCCAG
CTGGCGAAAGGGGGATGTGCTGCAAGGCGATTAAGTTGGGTAACGCCAGGGTTTTCCCAGTCACGACGTT
GTAAAACGACGGCCAGTGCCAAGCTGATCTATACATTGAATCAATATTGGCAATTAGCCATATTAGTCAT
TGGTTATATAGCATAAATCAATATTGGCTATTGGCCATTGCATACGTTGTATCTATATCATAATATGTAC
ATTTATATTGGCTCATGTCCAATATGACCGCCATGTTGACATTGATTATTGACTAGTTATTAATAGTAAT
CAATTACGGGGTCATTAGTTCATAGCCCATATATGGAGTTCCGCGTTACATAACTTACGGTAAATGGCCC
GCCTGGCTGACCGCCCAACGACCCCCGCCCATTGACGTCAATAATGACGTATGTTCCCATAGTAACGCCA
ATAGGGACTTTCCATTGACGTCAATGGGTGGAGTATTTACGGTAAACTGCCCACTTGGCAGTACATCAAG
TGTATCATATGCCAAGTCCGCCCCCTATTGACGTCAATGACGGTAAATGGCCCGCCTGGCATTATGCCCA
GTACATGACCTTACGGGACTTTCCTACTTGGCAGTACATCTACGTATTAGTCATCGCTATTACCATGGTG
ATGCGGTTTTGGCAGTACACCAATGGGCGTGGATAGCGGTTTGACTCACGGGGATTTCCAAGTCTCCACC
CCATTGACGTCAATGGGAGTTTGTTTTGGCACCAAAATCAACGGGACTTTCCAAAATGTCGTAATAACCC
CGCCCCGTTGACGCAAATGGGCGGTAGGCGTGTACGGTGGGAGGTCTATATAAGCAGAGCTCGTTTAGTG
AACCGTCAGAATTACGGACCATGTCTGCACTTCTGATCCTAGCTCTTGTTGGAGCTGCAGTTGCTAAGCT
TGCGGCCGCGAATTCATCGATAGATCTGATATCGGTACCAGTCGACTCTAGAATGGTCAGCTGGGGTCGT
TTCATCTGCCTGGTCGTGGTCACCATGGCAACCTTGTCCCTGGCCCGGCCCTCCTTCAGTTTAGTTGAGG
ATACCACATTAGAGCCAGAAGAGCCACCAACCAAATACCAAATCTCTCAACCAGAAGTGTACGTGGCTGC
GCCAGGGGAGTCGCTAGAGGTGCGCTGCCTGTTGAAAGATGCCGCCGTGATCAGTTGGACTAAGGATGGG
GTGCACTTGGGGCCCAACAATAGGACAGTGCTTATTGGGGAGTACTTGCAGATAAAGGGCGCCACGCCTA
GAGACTCCGGCCTCTATGCTTGTACTGCCAGTAGGACTGTAGACAGTGAAACTTGGTACTTCATGGTGAA
TGTCACAGATGCCATCTCATCCGGAGATGATGAGGATGACACCGACGGTGCGGAAGATTTTGTCAGTGAG
AACAGTAACAACAAGAGAGCACCATACTGGACCAACACAGAAAAGATGGAAAAGCGGCTCCATGCTGTGC
CTGCGGCCAACACTGTCAAGTTTCGCTGCCCAGCCGGGGGGAACCCAATGCCAACCATGCGGTGGCTGAA
AAACGGGAAGGAGTTTAAGCAGGAGCATCGCATTGGAGGCTACAAGGTACGAAACCAGCACTGGAGCCTC
ATTATGGAAAGTGTGGTCCCATCTGACAAGGGAAATTATACCTGTGTGGTGGAGAATGAATACGGGTCCA
TCAATCACACGTACCACCTGGATGTTGTGGAGCGATCGCCTCACCGGCCCATCCTCCAAGCCGGACTGCC
GGCAAATGCCTCCACAGTGGTTGGAGGAGACGTAGAGTTTGTCTGCAAGGTTTACAGTGATGCCCAGCCC
CACATCCAGTGGATCAAGCACGTGGAAAAGAACGGCAGTAAATACGGGCCCGACGGGCTGCCCTACCTCA
AGGTTCTCAAGGCCGCCGGTGTTAACACCACGGACAAAGAGATTGAGGTTCTCTATATTCGGAATGTAAC
TTTTGAGGACGCTGGGGAATATACGTGCTTGGCGGGTAATTCTATTGGGATATCCTTTCACTCTGCATGG
TTGACAGTTCTGCCAGCGCCTGGAAGAGAAAAGGAGATTACAGCTTCCCCAGACTACCTGGAGATAGCCA
TTTACTGCATAGGGGTCTTCTTAATCGCCTGTATGGTGGTAACAGTCATCCTGTGCCGAATGAAGAACAC
GACCAAGAAGCCAGACTTCAGCAGCCAGCCGGCTGTGCACAAGCTGACCAAACGTATCCCCCTGCGGAGA
CAAGTAACAGTTTCGGCTGAGTCCAGCTCCTCCATGAACTCCAACACCCCGCTGGTGAGGATAACAACAC
GCCTCTCTTCAACGGCAGACACCCCCATGCTGGCAGGGGTCTCCGAGTATGAACTTCCAGAGGACCCAAA
ATGGGAGTTTCCAAGAGATAAGCTGACACTGGGCAAGCCCCTGGGAGAAGGTTGCTTTGGGCAAGTGGTC
ATGGCGGAAGCAGTGGGAATTGACAAAGACAAGCCCAAGGAGGCGGTCACCGTGGCCGTGAAGATGTTGA
AAGATGATGCCACAGAGAAAGACCTTTCTGATCTGGTGTCAGAGATGGAGATGATGAAGATGATTGGGAA
ACACAAGAATATCATAAATCTTCTTGGAGCCTGCACACAGGATGGGCCTCTCTATGTCATAGTTGAGTAT
GCCTCTAAAGGCAACCTCCGAGAATACCTCCGAGCCCGGAGGCCACCCGGGATGGAGTACTCCTATGACA
TTAACCGTGTTCCTGAGGAGCAGATGACCTTCAAGGACTTGGTGTCATGCACCTACCAGCTGGCCAGAGG
CATGGAGTACTTGGCTTCCCAAAAATGTATTCATCGAGATTTAGCAGCCAGAAATGTTTTGGTAACAGAA
AACAATGTGATGAAAATAGCAGACTTTGGACTCGCCAGAGATATCAACAATATAGACTATTACAAAATGA
CCACCAATGGGCGGCTTCCAGTCAAGTGGATGGCTCCAGAAGCCCTGTTTGATAGAGTATACACTCATCA
GAGTGATGTCTGGTCCTTCGGGGTGTTAATGTGGGAGATCTTCACTTTAGGGGGCTCGCCCTACCCAGGG
ATTCCCGTGGAGGAACTTTTTAAGCTGCTGAAGGAAGGACACAGAATGGATAAGCCAGCCAACTGCACCA
ACGAACTGTACATGATGATGAGGGACTGTTGGCATGCAGTGCCCTCCCAGAGACCAACGTTCAAGCAGTT
GGTAGAAGACTTGGATCGAATTCTCACTCTCACAACCAATGAGGAATACTTGGACCTCAGCCAACCTCTC
GAACAGTATTCACCTAGTTACCCTGACACAAGAAGTTCTTGTTCTTCAGGAGATGATTCTGTTTTTTCTC
CAGACCCCATGCCTTACGAACCATGCCTTCCTCAGTATCCACACATAAACGGCAGTGTTAAAACAGGATC
CCGGGCTGACTACAAAGACCATGACGGTGATTATAAAGATCATGACATCGACTACAAGGATGACGATGAC
AAGTAGTGATCCCGGGTGGCATCCCTGTGACCCCTCCCCAGTGCCTCTCCTGGCCCTGGAAGTTGCCACT
CCAGTGCCCACCAGCCTTGTCCTAATAAAATTAAGTTGCATCATTTTGTCTGACTAGGTGTCCTTCTATA
ATATTATGGGGTGGAGGGGGGTGGTATGGAGCAAGGGGCAAGTTGGGAAGACAACCTGTAGGGCCTGCGG
GGTCTATTGGGAACCAAGCTGGAGTGCAGTGGCACAATCTTGGCTCACTGCAATCTCCGCCTCCTGGGTT
CAAGCGATTCTCCTGCCTCAGCCTCCCGAGTTGTTGGGATTCCAGGCATGCATGACCAGGCTCAGCTAAT
TTTTGTTTTTTTGGTAGAGACGGGGTTTCACCATATTGGCCAGGCTGGTCTCCAACTCCTAATCTCAGGT
GATCTACCCACCTTGGCCTCCCAAATTGCTGGGATTACAGGCGTGAACCACTGCTCCCTTCCCTGTCCTT
CTGATTTTAAAATAACTATACCAGCAGGAGGACGTCCAGACACAGCATAGGCTACCTGGCCATGCCCAAC
CGGTGGGACATTTGAGTTGCTTGCTTGGCACTGTCCTCTCATGCGTTGGGTCCACTCAGTAGATGCCTGT
TGAATTGGGTACGCGGCCAGCTTGGCTGTGGAATGTGTGTCAGTTAGGGTGTGGAAAGTCCCCAGGCTCC
CCAGCAGGCAGAAGTATGCAAAGCATGCATCTCAATTAGTCAGCAACCAGGTGTGGAAAGTCCCCAGGCT
CCCCAGCAGGCAGAAGTATGCAAAGCATGCATCTCAATTAGTCAGCAACCATAGTCCCGCCCCTAACTCC
GCCCATCCCGCCCCTAACTCCGCCCAGTTCCGCCCATTCTCCGCCCCATGGCTGACTAATTTTTTTTATT
TATGCAGAGGCCGAGGCCGCCTCGGCCTCTGAGCTATTCCAGAAGTAGTGAGGAGGCTTTTTTGGAGGAA
TTGATCAGCTTGGGATCTGATCAAGAGACAGGATGAGGATCGTTTCGCATGATTGAACAAGATGGATTGC
ACGCAGGTTCTCCGGCCGCTTGGGTGGAGAGGCTATTCGGCTATGACTGGGCACAACAGACAATCGGCTG
CTCTGATGCCGCCGTGTTCCGGCTGTCAGCGCAGGGGCGCCCGGTTCTTTTTGTCAAGACCGACCTGTCC
GGTGCCCTGAATGAACTGCAGGACGAGGCAGCGCGGCTATCGTGGCTGGCCACGACGGGCGTTCCTTGCG
CAGCTGTGCTCGACGTTGTCACTGAAGCGGGAAGGGACTGGCTGCTATTGGGCGAAGTGCCGGGGCAGGA
TCTCCTGTCATCTCACCTTGCTCCTGCCGAGAAAGTATCCATCATGGCTGATGCAATGCGGCGGCTGCAT
ACGCTTGATCCGGCTACCTGCCCATTCGACCACCAAGCGAAACATCGCATCGAGCGAGCACGTACTCGGA
TGGAAGCCGGTCTTGTCGATCAGGATGATCTGGACGAAGAGCATCAGGGGCTCGCGCCAGCCGAACTGTT
CGCCAGGCTCAAGGCGCGCATGCCCGACGGCGAGGATCTCGTCGTGACCCATGGCGATGCCTGCTTGCCG
AATATCATGGTGGAAAATGGCCGCTTTTCTGGATTCATCGACTGTGGCCGGCTGGGTGTGGCGGACCGCT
ATCAGGACATAGCGTTGGCTACCCGTGATATTGCTGAAGAGCTTGGCGGCGAATGGGCTGACCGCTTCCT
CGTGCTTTACGGTATCGCCGCTCCCGATTCGCAGCGCATCGCCTTCTATCGCCTTCTTGACGAGTTCTTC
TGAGCGGGACTCTGGGGTTCGAAATGACCGACCAAGCGACGCCCAACCTGCCATCACGAGATTTCGATTC
CACCGCCGCCTTCTATGAAAGGTTGGGCTTCGGAATCGTTTTCCGGGACGCCGGCTGGATGATCCTCCAG
CGCGGGGATCTCATGCTGGAGTTCTTCGCCCACCCCGGGCTCGATCCCCTCGCGAGTTGGTTCAGCTGCT
GCCTGAGGCTGGACGACCTCGCGGAGTTCTACCGGCAGTGCAAATCCGTCGGCATCCAGGAAACCAGCAG
CGGCTATCCGCGCATCCATGCCCCCGAACTGCAGGAGTGGGGAGGCACGATGGCCGCTTTGGTCGACCCG
GACGGGACGCTCCTGCGCCTGATACAGAACGAATTGCTTGCAGGCATCTCATGAGTGTGTCTTCCCGTTT
TCCGCCTGAGGTCACTGCGTGGATGGAGCGCTGGCGCCTGCTGCGCGACGGCGAGCTGCTCACCACCCAC
TCGCCAAGCTGGAACCGTAAAAAGGCCGCGTTGCTGGCGTTTTTCCATAGGCTCCGCCGATCATAATCAG
CCATACCACATTTGTAGAGGTTTTACTTGCTTTAAAAAACCTCCCACACCTCCCCCTGAACCTGAAACAT
AAAATGAATGCAATTGTTGTTGTTAACTTGTTTATTGCAGCTTATAATGGTTACAAATAAAGCAATAGCA
TCACAAATTTCACAAATAAAGCATTTTTTTCACTGCATTCTAGTTGTGGTTTGTCCAAACTCATCAATGT
ATCTTATCATGTCTGGATCAATTCCCTATAGTGAGTCGTATTAAATTCGTAATCATGTCATAGCTGTTTC
CTGTGTGAAATTGTTATCCGCTCACAATTCCACACAACATACGAGCCGGAAGCATAAAGTGTAAAGCCTG
GGGTGCCTAATGAGTGGCTAACTCACATTAATTGCGTTGCGCTCACTGCCCGCTTTCCAGTCGGGAAACC
TGTCGTGCCAGCTGCATTAATGAATCGGCCAACGCGCGGGGAGAGGCGGTTTGCGTATTGGGCGCTCTTC
CGCTTCCTCGCTCACTGACTCGCTGCGCTCGGTCGTTCGGCTGCGGCGAGCGGTATCAGCTCACTCAAAG
GCGGTAATACGGTTATCCACAGAATCAGGGGATAACGCAGGAAAGAACATGTGAGCAAAAGGCCAGCAAA
AGGCCAGGAACCGTAAAAAGGCCGCGTTGCTGGCGTTTTTCCATAGGCTCCGCCCCCCTGACGAGCATCA
CAAAAATCGACGCTCAAGTCAGAGGTGGCGAAACCCGACAGGACTATAAAGATACCAGGCGTTTCCCCCT
GGAAGCTCCCTCGTGCGCTCTCCTGTTCCGACCCTGCCGCTTACCGGATACCTGTCCGCCTTTCTCCCTT
CGGGAAGCGTGGCGCTTTCTCATAGCTCACGCTGTAGGTATCTCAGTTCGGTGTAGGTCGTTCGCTCCAA
GCTGGGCTGTGTGCACGAACCCCCCGTTCAGCCCGACCGCTGCGCCTTATCCGGTAACTATCGTCTTGAG
TCCAACCCGGTAAGACACGACTTATCGCCACTGGCAGCAGCCACTGGTAACAGGATTAGCAGAGCGAGGT
ATGTAGGCGGTGCTACAGAGTTCTTGAAGTGGTGGCCTAACTACGGCTACACTAGAAGAACAGTATTTGG
TATCTGCGCTCTGCTGAAGCCAGTTACCTTCGGAAAAAGAGTTGGTAGCTCTTGATCCGGCAAACAAACC
ACCGCTGGTAGCGGTGGTTTTTTTGTTTGCAAGCAGCAGATTACGCGCAGAAAAAAAGGATCTCAAGAAG
ATCCTTTGATCTTTTCTACGGGGTCTGACGCTCAGTGGAACGAAAACTCACGTTAAGGGATTTTGGTCAT
GAGATTATCAAAAAGGATCTTCACCTAGATCCTTTTAAATTAAAAATGAAGTTTTAAATCAATCTAAAGT
ATATATGAGTAAACTTGGTCTGACAGTTACCAATGCTTAATCAGTGAGGCACCTATCTCAGCGATCTGTC
TATTTCGTTCATCCATAGTTGCCTGACTCCCCGTCGTGTAGATAACTACGATACGGGAGGGCTTACCATC
TGGCCCCAGTGCTGCAATGATACCGCGAGACCCACGCTCACCGGCTCCAGATTTATCAGCAATAAACCAG
CCAGCCGGAAGGGCCGAGCGCAGAAGTGGTCCTGCAACTTTATCCGCCTCCATCCAGTCTATTAATTGTT
GCCGGGAAGCTAGAGTAAGTAGTTCGCCAGTTAATAGTTTGCGCAACGTTGTTGCCATTGCTACAGGCAT
CGTGGTGTCACGCTCGTCGTTTGGTATGGCTTCATTCAGCTCCGGTTCCCAACGATCAAGGCGAGTTACA
TGATCCCCCATGTTGTGCAAAAAAGCGGTTAGCTCCTTCGGTCCTCCGATCGTTGTCAGAAGTAAGTTGG
CCGCAGTGTTATCACTCATGGTTATGGCAGCACTGCATAATTCTCTTACTGTCATGCCATCCGTAAGATG
CTTTTCTGTGACTGGTGAGTACTCAACCAAGTCATTCTGAGAATAGTGTATGCGGCGACCGAGTTGCTCT
TGCCCGGCGTCAATACGGGATAATACCGCGCCACATAGCAGAACTTTAAAAGTGCTCATCATTGGAAAAC
GTTCTTCGGGGCGAAAACTCTCAAGGATCTTACCGCTGTTGAGATCCAGTTCGATGTAACCCACTCGTGC
ACCCAACTGATCTTCAGCATCTTTTACTTTCACCAGCGTTTCTGGGTGAGCAAAAACAGGAAGGCAAAAT
GCCGCAAAAAAGGGAATAAGGGCGACACGGAAATGTTGAATACTCATACTCTTCCTTTTTCAATATTATT
GAAGCATTTATCAGGGTTATTGTCTCATGAGCGGATACATATTTGAATGTATTTAGAAAAATAAACAAAT
AGGGGTTCCGCGCACATTTCCCCGAAAAGTGCCACCTG
[124 nt withheld, positions 8369-8492]
C
[91 nt withheld, positions 8494-8584]
A
[49 nt withheld, positions 8586-8634]
CCTTTGACGTTGGAGTCCACGTTCTTT
[37 nt withheld, positions 8662-8698]
ACCCTATCTCGGTCTATTCTTTTGATTTATAAGGGATTTTGCCGATTTCGGCCTATTGGTTAAAAAATGA
GCTGATTTAACAAAAATTTAACGCGAATTTTAACAAAATATTAACGCTTACAATTT
Features (pLannotate 1.2.2; 22 found; start..end, strand, type, name):
      4..158     -  CDS            lacZα (fragment): LacZα fragment of β-galactosidase; lacZ fragment
    318..697     +  enhancer       CMV enhancer: human cytomegalovirus immediate early enhancer
    699..898     +  promoter       CMV promoter: human cytomegalovirus (CMV) immediate early promoter
    931..975     +  CDS            preprotrypsin leader: leader sequence from mouse preprotrypsin
   1033..3495    +  CDS            FGFR2: FGFR2_HUMAN - Also known as BEK, KGFR, KSAM. Experimental evidence at protein level: Swiss-Prot protein existence level 1. Tyrosine-protein kinase that acts as cell-surface receptor for fibroblast growth factors and plays an essential role in the regulation of cell proliferation, differentiation, migration and apoptosis, and in the regulation of embryonic development. Required for normal embryonic patterning, trophoblast function, limb bud development, lung morphogenesis, osteogenesis and skin development. Plays an essential role in the regulation of osteoblast differentiation, proliferation a
   3508..3573    +  CDS            3xFLAG: three tandem FLAG® epitope tags, followed by an enterokinase cleavage site
   3584..4206    +  polyA_signal   hGH poly(A) signal: human growth hormone polyadenylation signal
   4248..4545    +  promoter       SV40 promoter: SV40 enhancer and early promoter
   4599..5390    +  CDS            neo: KKA2_KLEPN - Also known as kan, nptII. Experimental evidence at protein level: Swiss-Prot protein existence level 1. Resistance to kanamycin, neomycin, paromomycin, ribostamycin, butirosin and gentamicin B. From Klebsiella pneumoniae.
   5414..5791    +  CDS            ble: BLE_KLEPN - Experimental evidence at protein level: Swiss-Prot protein existence level 1. Binding protein with a strong affinity to the bleomycin family of antibiotics. Binds to CL990; an antimitotic-antibiotic compound. From Klebsiella pneumoniae.
   5833..5892    +  CDS            str (fragment): STR_KLEPN - Protein inferred from homology: Swiss-Prot protein existence level 3. The aminoglycoside phosphotransferases achieve inactivation of their antibiotic substrates by phosphorylation. From Klebsiella pneumoniae.
   5915..5938    -  rep_origin     CloDF13 ori (fragment): Plasmids containing the CloDF13 (CDF) origin of replication can be propagated in E. coli cells that contain additional plasmids with compatible origins.
   5939..6022    +  CDS            large T antigen (fragment): large T antigen from SV40 (simian virus 40)
   6045..6179    +  polyA_signal   SV40 poly(A) signal: SV40 polyadenylation signal
   6185..6203    -  promoter       T7 promoter: promoter for bacteriophage T7 RNA polymerase
   6241..6257    -  protein_bind   lac operator: The lac repressor binds to the lac operator to inhibit transcription in E. coli. This inhibition can be relieved by adding lactose or isopropyl-β-D-thiogalactopyranoside (IPTG). lac repressor encoded by lacI
   6265..6295    -  promoter       lac promoter: promoter for the E. coli lac operon
   6343..6435    -  CDS            lacI (fragment): lac repressor; lacI; The lac repressor binds to the lac operator to inhibit transcription in E. coli. This inhibition can be relieved by adding lactose or isopropyl-β-D-thiogalactopyranoside (IPTG).
   6618..7206    -  rep_origin     ori: high-copy-number ColE1/pMB1/pBR322/pUC origin of replication
   7377..8237    -  CDS            AmpR: β-lactamase; bla; confers resistance to ampicillin, carbenicillin, and related antibiotics
   8238..8342    -  promoter       AmpR promoter: bla
   8369..8797    +  rep_origin     f1 ori (sequence partly withheld): f1 bacteriophage origin of replication; arrow indicates direction of (+) strand synthesis
