[The description below was written by a language model from this plasmid's Addgene catalogue record and pLannotate feature annotations shown in this document.]
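Description:
FGFR2 K659M 3xFlag is a mammalian expression plasmid built on the commercial p3xFlag-CMV-13 backbone and carrying the human fibroblast growth factor receptor 2 coding sequence (about 2.5 kb) with a single substitution of lysine 659 to methionine. The insert was placed between XbaI and BamHI sites, both retained. Transcription is driven by the human cytomegalovirus immediate-early enhancer and promoter and terminated by the human growth hormone polyadenylation signal. The receptor is fused at its C terminus to the backbone-encoded 3xFLAG epitope, which allows detection or immunoprecipitation with anti-FLAG antibodies. The backbone also supplies a preprotrypsin secretion leader just downstream of the promoter. The feature table shows this leader upstream of the FGFR2 open reading frame, but the record does not state whether it is translated in frame with the receptor, which has its own signal peptide.

For propagation in E. coli the plasmid has a high-copy ColE1/pUC-type origin and a β-lactamase gene conferring ampicillin resistance, along with an f1 origin for single-stranded DNA production. A separate cassette in which the SV40 enhancer/early promoter drives the neomycin phosphotransferase gene, ending in an SV40 polyadenylation signal, permits G418 selection of stably transfected mammalian cells. The ble and str annotations following neo appear to be carry-over from the Tn5 resistance region, and the short lacZα, lacI, CloDF13 and large T antigen matches are likely backbone remnants. The sequenced record is slightly longer (8,824 nt) than the catalogued size. According to the record, the construct is used to express an FGFR2 point mutant in mammalian cells; the functional consequence of K659M is not stated.
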