Addgene plasmid #110112: FGFR2 K659M 3xFlag
Purpose: expresses FGFR2 with a single amino acid change in mammalian cells
Depositing lab: Martin Fernandez-Zapico. Depositing organization: Mayo Foundation for Medical Education and Research.
Backbone
  Vector backbone: p3xFlag-CMV-13
  Backbone manufacturer: Sigma
  Backbone size w/o insert (bp): 6300
  Total vector size (bp): 8763
  Vector type: Mammalian Expression
  Selectable markers: Neomycin (select with G418)
Growth in bacteria
  Bacterial resistance: Ampicillin, 100 μg/mL
  Growth temperature: 37°C
  Growth strain: DH5alpha
  Copy number: High Copy
Gene/Insert
  Gene/Insert name: fibroblast growth factor receptor 2 (alt name: FGFR2)
  Species: H. sapiens (human)
  Insert size (bp): 2463
  Mutation: mutated Lysine 659 to Methiionine (K659M)
  GenBank ID: NM_000141.4
  Entrez Gene: FGFR2 (a.k.a. BBDS, BEK, BFR-1, CD332, CEK3, CFD1, ECT1, JWS, K-SAM, KGFR, TK14, TK25)
  Promoter: CMV
  Tag / fusion protein: Flag (C terminal on backbone)
  Cloning method: Restriction Enzyme; 5′ cloning site Xba (not destroyed); 3′ cloning site BamHI (not destroyed)
  Sequencing primers: 5′ CMV-F; 3′ hGH-PA-R
Terms and licenses: Academic/Nonprofit Terms; Industry Terms: Not Available to Industry
How to cite: FGFR2 K659M 3xFlag was a gift from Martin Fernandez-Zapico (Addgene plasmid # 110112 ; http://n2t.net/addgene:110112 ; RRID:Addgene_110112)
