>Addgene plasmid #110112 | FGFR2 K659M 3xFlag | depositor partial sequence | sequence record 207128 | full insert
ATGGTCAGCTGGGGTCGTTTCATCTGCCTGGTCGTGGTCACCATGGCAACCTTGTCCCTGGCCCGGCCCT
CCTTCAGTTTAGTTGAGGATACCACATTAGAGCCAGAAGAGCCACCAACCAAATACCAAATCTCTCAACC
AGAAGTGTACGTGGCTGCGCCAGGGGAGTCGCTAGAGGTGCGCTGCCTGTTGAAAGATGCCGCCGTGATC
AGTTGGACTAAGGATGGGGTGCACTTGGGGCCCAACAATAGGACAGTGCTTATTGGGGAGTACTTGCAGA
TAAAGGGCGCCACGCCTAGAGACTCCGGCCTCTATGCTTGTACTGCCAGTAGGACTGTAGACAGTGAAAC
TTGGTACTTCATGGTGAATGTCACAGATGCCATCTCATCCGGAGATGATGAGGATGACACCGACGGTGCG
GAAGATTTTGTCAGTGAGAACAGTAACAACAAGAGAGCACCATACTGGACCAACACAGAAAAGATGGAAA
AGCGGCTCCATGCTGTGCCTGCGGCCAACACTGTCAAGTTTCGCTGCCCAGCCGGGGGGAACCCAATGCC
AACCATGCGGTGGCTGAAAAACGGGAAGGAGTTTAAGCAGGAGCATCGCATTGGAGGCTACAAGGTACGA
AACCAGCACTGGAGCCTCATTATGGAAAGTGTGGTCCCATCTGACAAGGGAAATTATACCTGTGTGGTGG
AGAATGAATACGGGTCCATCAATCACACGTACCACCTGGATGTTGTGGAGCGATCGCCTCACCGGCCCAT
CCTCCAAGCCGGACTGCCGGCAAATGCCTCCACAGTGGTTGGAGGAGACGTAGAGTTTGTCTGCAAGGTT
TACAGTGATGCCCAGCCCCACATCCAGTGGATCAAGCACGTGGAAAAGAACGGCAGTAAATACGGGCCCG
ACGGGCTGCCCTACCTCAAGGTTCTCAAGGCCGCCGGTGTTAACACCACGGACAAAGAGATTGAGGTTCT
CTATATTCGGAATGTAACTTTTGAGGACGCTGGGGAATATACGTGCTTGGCGGGTAATTCTATTGGGATA
TCCTTTCACTCTGCATGGTTGACAGTTCTGCCAGCGCCTGGAAGAGAAAAGGAGATTACAGCTTCCCCAG
ACTACCTGGAGATAGCCATTTACTGCATAGGGGTCTTCTTAATCGCCTGTATGGTGGTAACAGTCATCCT
GTGCCGAATGAAGAACACGACCAAGAAGCCAGACTTCAGCAGCCAGCCGGCTGTGCACAAGCTGACCAAA
CGTATCCCCCTGCGGAGACAAGTAACAGTTTCGGCTGAGTCCAGCTCCTCCATGAACTCCAACACCCCGC
TGGTGAGGATAACAACACGCCTCTCTTCAACGGCAGACACCCCCATGCTGGCAGGGGTCTCCGAGTATGA
ACTTCCAGAGGACCCAAAATGGGAGTTTCCAAGAGATAAGCTGACACTGGGCAAGCCCCTGGGAGAAGGT
TGCTTTGGGCAAGTGGTCATGGCGGAAGCAGTGGGAATTGACAAAGACAAGCCCAAGGAGGCGGTCACCG
TGGCCGTGAAGATGTTGAAAGATGATGCCACAGAGAAAGACCTTTCTGATCTGGTGTCAGAGATGGAGAT
GATGAAGATGATTGGGAAACACAAGAATATCATAAATCTTCTTGGAGCCTGCACACAGGATGGGCCTCTC
TATGTCATAGTTGAGTATGCCTCTAAAGGCAACCTCCGAGAATACCTCCGAGCCCGGAGGCCACCCGGGA
TGGAGTACTCCTATGACATTAACCGTGTTCCTGAGGAGCAGATGACCTTCAAGGACTTGGTGTCATGCAC
CTACCAGCTGGCCAGAGGCATGGAGTACTTGGCTTCCCAAAAATGTATTCATCGAGATTTAGCAGCCAGA
AATGTTTTGGTAACAGAAAACAATGTGATGAAAATAGCAGACTTTGGACTCGCCAGAGATATCAACAATA
TAGACTATTACAAAATGACCACCAATGGGCGGCTTCCAGTCAAGTGGATGGCTCCAGAAGCCCTGTTTGA
TAGAGTATACACTCATCAGAGTGATGTCTGGTCCTTCGGGGTGTTAATGTGGGAGATCTTCACTTTAGGG
GGCTCGCCCTACCCAGGGATTCCCGTGGAGGAACTTTTTAAGCTGCTGAAGGAAGGACACAGAATGGATA
AGCCAGCCAACTGCACCAACGAACTGTACATGATGATGAGGGACTGTTGGCATGCAGTGCCCTCCCAGAG
ACCAACGTTCAAGCAGTTGGTAGAAGACTTGGATCGAATTCTCACTCTCACAACCAATGAGGAATACTTG
GACCTCAGCCAACCTCTCGAACAGTATTCACCTAGTTACCCTGACACAAGAAGTTCTTGTTCTTCAGGAG
ATGATTCTGTTTTTTCTCCAGACCCCATGCCTTACGAACCATGCCTTCCTCAGTATCCACACATAAACGG
CAGTGTTAAAACA
